>Addgene plasmid #34807 | pQTEV-SUHW4 | depositor full sequence | sequence record 41857 | Author sequence
CTCGAGAAATCATAAAAAATTTATTTGCTTTGTGAGCGGATAACAATTATAATAGATTCAATTGTGAGCG
GATAACAATTTCACACAGAATTCATTAAAGAGGAGAAATTAACTATGAAACATCACCATCACCATCACCA
TAGCGATTACGACATCCCCACTACTGAGAATCTTTATTTTCAGGGATCCGCTGAAAGAGAAACAGAAACA
TCAAATTCTGAAAGTAAACAAGATAAAGCTGCTTCTTCAAAAGAAAAAAATGGATGTAATGCAAATTCAT
TTGAAGGCTCATCAACAACAAAAAGTGAAGAAAGCATAACAGTTTCAGATAAGGAAAATGAAACCTGTCT
TGCAGACCAGGAAACTGGCTCAAAAAACATCGTCAGTTGTGATTCAAATATTGGTGCAGATAAAGTGGAA
AAGAAAAAACAAATACAACACGTTTGTCAGGAAATGGAGTTGAAGATGTGCCAGAGTTCAGAAAACATAA
TCTTATCTGATCAGATTAAAGATCACAACTCCAGTGAAGCCAGATTTTCTTCAAAGAATATTAAGGATTT
GCGATTAGCATCAGATAATGTAAGCATTGATCAGTTTTTGAGAAAAAGACATGAACCTGAATCTGTTAGT
TCTGATGTTAGCGAGCAAGGCAGTATTCATTTGGAACCTCTGACTCCATCCGAGGTACTTGAGTATGAAG
CCACAGAGATTCTTCAGAAAGGTAGTGGTGATCCTTCAGCCAAGACTGATGAAGTAGTGTCTGATCAAAC
AGATGACATTCCTGGAGGAAATAACCCTAGCACAACAGAGGCAACAGTAGACCTGGAAGATGAAAAAGAA
AGAAGTTGAGCGGCCGCTCGACCTGCAGCCAAGCTTAATTAGCTGAGCTTGGACTCCTGTTGATAGATCC
AGTAATGACCTCAGAACTCCATCTGGATTTGTTCAGAACGCTCGGTTGCCGCCGGGCGTTTTTTATTGGT
GAGAATCCAAGCTAGCTTGGCGAGATTTTCAGGAGCTAAGGAAGCTAAAATGGAGAAAAAAATCACTGGA
TATACCACCGTTGATATATCCCAATGGCATCGTAAAGAACATTTTGAGGCATTTCAGTCAGTTGCTCAAT
GTACCTATAACCAGACCGTTCAGCTGGATATTACGGCCTTTTTAAAGACCGTAAAGAAAAATAAGCACAA
GTTTTATCCGGCCTTTATTCACATTCTTGCCCGCCTGATGAATGCTCATCCGGAATTTCGTATGGCAATG
AAAGACGGTGAGCTGGTGATATGGGATAGTGTTCACCCTTGTTACACCGTTTTCCATGAGCAAACTGAAA
CGTTTTCATCGCTCTGGAGTGAATACCACGACGATTTCCGGCAGTTTCTACACATATATTCGCAAGATGT
GGCGTGTTACGGTGAAAACCTGGCCTATTTCCCTAAAGGGTTTATTGAGAATATGTTTTTCGTCTCAGCC
AATCCCTGGGTGAGTTTCACCAGTTTTGATTTAAACGTGGCCAATATGGACAACTTCTTCGCCCCCGTTT
TCACCATGGGCAAATATTATACGCAAGGCGACAAGGTGCTGATGCCGCTGGCGATTCAGGTTCATCATGC
CGTTTGTGATGGCTTCCATGTCGGCAGAATGCTTAATGAATTACAACAGTACTGCGATGAGTGGCAGGGC
GGGGCGTAATTTTTTTAAGGCAGTTATTGGTGCCCTTAAACGCCTGGGGTAATGACTCTCTAGCTTGAGG
CATCAAATAAAACGAAAGGCTCAGTCGAAAGACTGGGCCTTTCGTTTTATCTGTTGTTTGTCGGTGAACG
CTCTCCTGAGTAGGACAAATCCGCCCTCTAGATTACGTGCAGTCGATGATAAGCTGTCAAACATGAGAAT
TGTGCCTAATGAGTGAGCTAACTTACATTAATTGCGTTGCGCTCACTGCCCGCTTTCCAGTCGGGAAACC
TGTCGTGCCAGCTGCATTAATGAATCGGCCAACGCGCGGGGAGAGGCGGTTTGCGTATTGGGCGCCAGGG
TGGTTTTTCTTTTCACCAGTGAGACGGGCAACAGCTGATTGCCCTTCACCGCCTGGCCCTGAGAGAGTTG
CAGCAAGCGGTCCACGCTGGTTTGCCCCAGCAGGCGAAAATCCTGTTTGATGGTGGTTAACGGCGGGATA
TAACATGAGCTGTCTTCGGTATCGTCGTATCCCACTACCGAGATATCCGCACCAACGCGCAGCCCGGACT
CGGTAATGGCGCGCATTGCGCCCAGCGCCATCTGATCGTTGGCAACCAGCATCGCAGTGGGAACGATGCC
CTCATTCAGCATTTGCATGGTTTGTTGAAAACCGGACATGGCACTCCAGTCGCCTTCCCGTTCCGCTATC
GGCTGAATTTGATTGCGAGTGAGATATTTATGCCAGCCAGCCAGACGCAGACGCGCCGAGACAGAACTTA
ATGGGCCCGCTAACAGCGCGATTTGCTGGTGACCCAATGCGACCAGATGCTCCACGCCCAGTCGCGTACC
GTCTTCATGGGAGAAAATAATACTGTTGATGGGTGTCTGGTCAGAGACATCAAGAAATAACGCCGGAACA
TTAGTGCAGGCAGCTTCCACAGCAATGGCATCCTGGTCATCCAGCGGATAGTTAATGATCAGCCCACTGA
CGCGTTGCGCGAGAAGATTGTGCACCGCCGCTTTACAGGCTTCGACGCCGCTTCGTTCTACCATCGACAC
CACCACGCTGGCACCCAGTTGATCGGCGCGAGATTTAATCGCCGCGACAATTTGCGACGGCGCGTGCAGG
GCCAGACTGGAGGTGGCAACGCCAATCAGCAACGACTGTTTGCCCGCCAGTTGTTGTGCCACGCGGTTGG
GAATGTAATTCAGCTCCGCCATCGCCGCTTCCACTTTTTCCCGCGTTTTCGCAGAAACGTGGCTGGCCTG
GTTCACCACGCGGGAAACGGTCTGATAAGAGACACCGGCATACTCTGCGACATCGTATAACGTTACTGGT
TTCACATTCACCACCCTGAATTGACTCTCTTCCGGGCGCTATCATGCCATACCGCGAAAGGTTTTGCACC
ATTCGATGGTGTCGGAATTTCGGGCAGCGTTGGGTCCTGGCCACGGGTGCGCATGATCTAGAGCTGCCTC
GCGCGTTTCGGTGATGACGGTGAAAACCTCTGACACATGCAGCTCCCGGAGACGGTCACAGCTTGTCTGT
AAGCGGATGCCGGGAGCAGACAAGCCCGTCAGGGCGCGTCAGCGGGTGTTGGCGGGTGTCGGGGCGCAGC
CATGACCCAGTCACGTAGCGATAGCGGAGTGTATACTGGCTTAACTATGCGGCATCAGAGCAGATTGTAC
TGAGAGTGCACCACATGCGGTGTGAAATACCGCACAGATGCGTAAGGAGAAAATACCGCATCAGGCGCTC
TTCCGCTTCCTCGCTCACTGACTCGCTGCGCTCGGTCGTTCGGCTGCGGCGAGCGGTATCAGCTCACTCA
AAGGCGGTAATACGGTTATCCACAGAATCAGGGGATAACGCAGGAAAGAACATGTGAGCAAAAGGCCAGC
AAAAGGCCAGGAACCGTAAAAAGGCCGCGTTGCTGGCGTTTTTCCATAGGCTCCGCCCCCCTGACGAGCA
TCACAAAAATCGACGCTCAAGTCAGAGGTGGCGAAACCCGACAGGACTATAAAGATACCAGGCGTTTCCC
CCTGGAAGCTCCCTCGTGCGCTCTCCTGTTCCGACCCTGCCGCTTACCGGATACCTGTCCGCCTTTCTCC
CTTCGGGAAGCGTGGCGCTTTCTCATAGCTCACGCTGTAGGTATCTCAGTTCGGTGTAGGTCGTTCGCTC
CAAGCTGGGCTGTGTGCACGAACCCCCCGTTCAGCCCGACCGCTGCGCCTTATCCGGTAACTATCGTCTT
GAGTCCAACCCGGTAAGACACGACTTATCGCCACTGGCAGCAGCCACTGGTAACAGGATTAGCAGAGCGA
GGTATGTAGGCGGTGCTACAGAGTTCTTGAAGTGGTGGCCTAACTACGGCTACACTAGAAGGACAGTATT
TGGTATCTGCGCTCTGCTGAAGCCAGTTACCTTCGGAAAAAGAGTTGGTAGCTCTTGATCCGGCAAACAA
ACCACCGCTGGTAGCGGTGGTTTTTTTGTTTGCAAGCAGCAGATTACGCGCAGAAAAAAAGGATCTCAAG
AAGATCCTTTGATCTTTTCTACGGGGTCTGACGCTCAGTGGAACGAAAACTCACGTTAAGGGATTTTGGT
CATGAGATTATCAAAAAGGATCTTCACCTAGATCCTTTTAAATTAAAAATGAAGTTTTAAATCAATCTAA
AGTATATATGAGTAAACTTGGTCTGACAGTTACCAATGCTTAATCAGTGAGGCACCTATCTCAGCGATCT
GTCTATTTCGTTCATCCATAGTTGCCTGACTCCCCGTCGTGTAGATAACTACGATACGGGAGGGCTTACC
ATCTGGCCCCAGTGCTGCAATGATACCGCGAGACCCACGCTCACCGGCTCCAGATTTATCAGCAATAAAC
CAGCCAGCCGGAAGGGCCGAGCGCAGAAGTGGTCCTGCAACTTTATCCGCCTCCATCCAGTCTATTAATT
GTTGCCGGGAAGCTAGAGTAAGTAGTTCGCCAGTTAATAGTTTGCGCAACGTTGTTGCCATTGCTACAGG
CATCGTGGTGTCACGCTCGTCGTTTGGTATGGCTTCATTCAGCTCCGGTTCCCAACGATCAAGGCGAGTT
ACATGATCCCCCATGTTGTGCAAAAAAGCGGTTAGCTCCTTCGGTCCTCCGATCGTTGTCAGAAGTAAGT
TGGCCGCAGTGTTATCACTCATGGTTATGGCAGCACTGCATAATTCTCTTACTGTCATGCCATCCGTAAG
ATGCTTTTCTGTGACTGGTGAGTACTCAACCAAGTCATTCTGAGAATAGTGTATGCGGCGACCGAGTTGC
TCTTGCCCGGCGTCAATACGGGATAATACCGCGCCACATAGCAGAACTTTAAAAGTGCTCATCATTGGAA
AACGTTCTTCGGGGCGAAAACTCTCAAGGATCTTACCGCTGTTGAGATCCAGTTCGATGTAACCCACTCG
TGCACCCAACTGATCTTCAGCATCTTTTACTTTCACCAGCGTTTCTGGGTGAGCAAAAACAGGAAGGCAA
AATGCCGCAAAAAAGGGAATAAGGGCGACACGGAAATGTTGAATACTCATACTCTTCCTTTTTCAATATT
ATTGAAGCATTTATCAGGGTTATTGTCTCATGAGCGGATACATATTTGAATGTATTTAGAAAAATAAACA
AATAGGGGTTCCGCGCACATTTCCCCGAAAAGTGCCACCTGACGTCTAAGAAACCATTATTATCATGACA
TTAACCTATAAAAATAGGCGTATCACGAGGCCCTTTCGTCTTCAC
Features (pLannotate 1.2.2; 18 found; start..end, strand, type, name):
     10..54      +  promoter       T5 promoter: bacteriophage T5 promoter for E. coli RNA polymerase, with embedded lac operator
     62..78      +  protein_bind   lac operator: The lac repressor binds to the lac operator to inhibit transcription in E. coli. This inhibition can be relieved by adding lactose or isopropyl-β-D-thiogalactopyranoside (IPTG). lac repressor encoded by lacI
    121..141     +  CDS            7xHis: 6xHis affinity tag
    165..185     +  CDS            capTEV™ (fragment): composite tag for in vivo biotinylation, TEV protease cleavage, and 6xHis tagging
    190..846     +  CDS            ZNF280D (fragment): Z280D_HUMAN - Also known as KIAA1584, SUHW4, ZNF634. Experimental evidence at protein level: Swiss-Prot protein existence level 1. May function as a transcription factor. From Homo sapiens (Human).
    892..986     +  terminator     lambda t0 terminator: transcription terminator from phage lambda
   1001..1029    +  promoter       cat promoter (fragment): promoter of the E. coli cat gene encoding chloramphenicol acetyltransferase
   1030..1686    +  CDS            cat: CAT_ECOLX - Experimental evidence at protein level: Swiss-Prot protein existence level 1. This enzyme is an effector of chloramphenicol resistance in bacteria. From Escherichia coli. This protein is used as a marker in many commonly used cloning vectors, such as pACYC184.
   1754..1840    +  terminator     rrnB T1 terminator: Escherichia coli rrnB; transcription terminator T1 from the E. coli rrnB gene
   1863..1880    -  promoter       tet promoter (fragment): E. coli promoter for tetracycline efflux protein gene
   1899..1920    -  protein_bind   CAP binding site: CAP binding activates transcription in the presence of cAMP. E. coli catabolite activator protein
   1933..3015    -  CDS            lacI: lac repressor; lacI; The lac repressor binds to the lac operator to inhibit transcription in E. coli. This inhibition can be relieved by adding lactose or isopropyl-β-D-thiogalactopyranoside (IPTG).
   3016..3093    -  promoter       lacIq promoter: lacI (mutant); In the lacIq allele, a single base change in the promoter boosts expression of the lacI gene about 10-fold.
   3142..3183    +  CDS            rop (fragment): Rop protein, which maintains plasmids at low copy number; rop
   3285..3425    +  misc_feature   bom: basis of mobility region from pBR322
   3611..4199    -  rep_origin     ori: high-copy-number ColE1/pMB1/pBR322/pUC origin of replication
   4370..5230    -  CDS            AmpR: β-lactamase; bla; confers resistance to ampicillin, carbenicillin, and related antibiotics
   5231..5335    -  promoter       AmpR promoter: bla
