[The description below was written by a language model from this plasmid's Addgene catalogue record and pLannotate feature annotations shown in this document.]
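Description:
pQTEV-SUHW4 is a bacterial expression plasmid for producing a fragment of the human zinc-finger protein ZNF280D (also called SUHW4 or ZNF634, the homolog of Drosophila suppressor of hairy wing) in E. coli. The backbone, pQTEV, is a derivative of the Qiagen pQE-2 vector. It replicates from a ColE1/pMB1-type origin, with a pBR322 bom region and only a remnant of rop, and it is selected with ampicillin through the β-lactamase gene. The catalogue lists copy number as unknown. The full depositor sequence is 5,435 nt, consistent with a roughly 4.7 kb backbone carrying a 735 bp insert cloned between BamHI and NotI sites, both of which are retained.

Expression is driven by the bacteriophage T5 promoter, which is recognised by E. coli RNA polymerase and is controlled by lac operator sequences. A lacI gene under the stronger lacIq promoter is carried on the plasmid, so the repressor is supplied in cis and transcription is induced with IPTG. The open reading frame begins with a 7xHis affinity tag, followed by a TEV protease recognition site that allows the tag to be removed after purification, and then the ZNF280D coding fragment. Transcription ends at the lambda t0 terminator. Downstream lies a cat sequence with a partial promoter, followed by the rrnB T1 terminator; the depositor notes that this chloramphenicol resistance sequence is inactive.

The clone is supplied in the Rosetta strain, which also holds the separate chloramphenicol-resistant pRARE plasmid encoding rare tRNAs to aid expression of human sequences. It belongs to a public catalogue of human protein expression clones generated for structural genomics.
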