Addgene plasmid #34807: pQTEV-SUHW4
Depositing lab: Konrad Buessow. Depositing organization: Max Planck Institute for Molecular Genetics. Publication: Structural genomics of human proteins--target selection and generation of a public catalogue of expression clones. Bussow K, Scheich C, Sievert V, Harttig U, Schultz J, Simon B, Bork P, Lehrach H, Heinemann U. Microb Cell Fact. 2005 Jul 5;4:21. doi: 10.1186/1475-2859-4-21. PubMed 15998469.
Backbone
  Vector backbone: pQTEV
  Backbone size w/o insert (bp): 4700
  Vector type: Bacterial Expression
Growth in bacteria
  Bacterial resistance: Ampicillin, 100 μg/mL
  Growth temperature: 37°C
  Growth strain: Rosetta
  Copy number: Unknown
Gene/Insert
  Gene/Insert name: suppressor of hairy wing homolog 4 (Drosophila) (alt names: SUHW4; PSFEp250G074; DKFZp564H102)
  Species: H. sapiens (human)
  Insert size (bp): 735
  GenBank ID: DQ000587 CAB66569
  Entrez Gene: ZNF280D (a.k.a. SUHW4, ZNF634)
  Tag / fusion protein: His (N terminal on backbone); TEV (N terminal on backbone)
  Cloning method: Restriction Enzyme; 5′ cloning site BamHI (not destroyed); 3′ cloning site NotI (not destroyed)
  Sequencing primers: 5′ TGAGCGGATAACAATTTCACACAG; 3′ GGCAACCGAGCGTTCTGAAC
Terms and licenses: Academic/Nonprofit Terms; Industry Terms: Not Available to Industry
Depositor comments: The vector pQTEV is derived from Qiagen pQE-2 and contains an inactive chloramphenicol resistance gene sequence. The Rosetta bacterial strain contains an additional plasmid. The second plasmid, pRARE, provides rare tRNAs for overexpression of recombinant proteins. It has 4694 bp and is chloramphenicol resistence.
How to cite: pQTEV-SUHW4 was a gift from Konrad Buessow (Addgene plasmid # 34807 ; http://n2t.net/addgene:34807 ; RRID:Addgene_34807)
