>Addgene plasmid #34807 | pQTEV-SUHW4 | addgene partial sequence | sequence record 61079 | pQE-Fwd 5'-CCCGAAAAGTGCCACCTG-3'
AAATAGGCGTATCACGAGGCCCTTTCGTCTTCACCTCGAGAAATCATAAAAAATTTATTTGCTTTGTGAG
CGGATAACAATTATAATAGATTCAATTGTGAGCGGATAACAATTTCACACAGAATTCATTAAAGAGGAGA
AATTAACTATGAAACATCACCATCACCATCACCATAGCGATTACGACATCCCCACTACTGAGAATCTTTA
TTTTCAGGGATCCGCTGAAAGAGAAACAGAAACATCAAATTCTGAAAGTAAACAAGATAAAGCTGCTTCT
TCAAAAGAAAAAAATGGATGTAATGCAAATTCATTTGAAGGCTCATCAACAACAAAAAGTGAAGAAAGCA
TAACAGTTTCAGATAAGGAAAATGAAACCTGTCTTGCAGACCAGGAAACTGGCTCAAAAAACATCGTCAG
TTGTGATTCAAATATTGGTGCAGATAAAGTGGAAAAGAAAAAACAAATACAACACGTTTGTCAGGAAATG
GAGTTGAAGATGTGCCAGAGTTCAGAAAACATAATCTTATCTGATCAGATTAAAGATCACAACTCCAGTG
AAGCCAGATTTTCTTCAAAGAATATTAAGGATTTGCGATTAGCATCAGATAATGTAAGCATTGATCAGTT
TTTGAGAAAAAGACATGAACCTGAATCTGTTAGTTCTGATGTTAGCGAGCAAGGCAGTATTCATTTGGAA
CCTCTGACTCCATCCGAGGTACTTGAGTATGAAGCCACAGAGATTCTTCAGAAAGGTAGTGGTGATCCTT
CAGCCAAGACTGATGAAGTAGTGTCTGATCAAACAGATGACATTCCTGGAGGAAATAACCCTAGCA
